Addgene plasmid #21008: HOXD10-pSG5
Depositing lab: Corey Largman. Depositing organization: San Francisco VA Health Care System. Publication: The HOX homeodomain proteins block CBP histone acetyltransferase activity. Shen WF, Krishnan K, Lawrence HJ, Largman C. Mol Cell Biol. 2001 Nov;21(21):7509-22 10.1128/MCB.21.21.7509-7522.2001 PubMed 11585930.
Backbone
  Vector backbone: pSG5
  Backbone manufacturer: Stratagene
  Backbone size w/o insert (bp): 4076
  Vector type: Mammalian Expression
Growth in bacteria
  Bacterial resistance: Ampicillin, 100 μg/mL
  Growth temperature: 37°C
  Growth strain: DH5alpha
  Copy number: Unknown
Gene/Insert
  Gene/Insert name: HOXD10
  Species: H. sapiens (human)
  Insert size (bp): 1050
  Entrez Gene: HOXD10 (a.k.a. HOX4, HOX4D, HOX4E, Hox-4.4)
  Cloning method: Restriction Enzyme; 5′ cloning site BamHI (unknown if destroyed); 3′ cloning site BamHI (unknown if destroyed)
  Sequencing primers: 5′ pCAG-F, T7
Resource information
  A portion of this plasmid was derived from a plasmid made by: Fulvio Mavilio
Terms and licenses: Academic/Nonprofit Terms; Industry Terms: Not Available to Industry
How to cite: HOXD10-pSG5 was a gift from Corey Largman (Addgene plasmid # 21008 ; http://n2t.net/addgene:21008 ; RRID:Addgene_21008)
