[The description below was written by a language model from this plasmid's Addgene catalogue record.]
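Description:
HOXD10-pSG5 is a mammalian expression plasmid carrying the human HOXD10 coding region (an insert of about 1,050 bp) in the commercial pSG5 backbone, which is roughly 4.1 kb without insert. It is propagated in E. coli under ampicillin selection; the record lists the copy number as unknown. The insert was placed by restriction cloning into a BamHI site at both its 5′ and 3′ ends, so orientation could not have been fixed by the cloning strategy itself, and the record does not say whether the sites survive. No epitope tag, fusion partner or reporter is recorded.

The catalogue entry does not list the promoter or other regulatory features, and no feature table is provided. As generally described, pSG5 drives inserts from the SV40 early promoter with a rabbit β-globin intron upstream of the cloning site and an SV40 polyadenylation signal downstream. It also has a T7 promoter that permits in vitro transcription and translation of the insert. The recorded sequencing primers, one that anneals in β-globin intron sequence and a T7 primer, are consistent with that layout. The backbone has no recorded mammalian selection marker, so it is suited to transient transfection rather than stable line selection.

HOXD10 encodes a homeodomain transcription factor of the HOX D cluster. The associated publication concerns inhibition of CBP histone acetyltransferase activity by HOX homeodomain proteins, so the plasmid was presumably used to produce HOXD10 protein in transfected cells or in vitro for interaction and activity assays, though the record does not state this use. Part of the plasmid derives from a construct made in another laboratory.
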