>Addgene plasmid #21008 | HOXD10-pSG5 | addgene partial sequence | sequence record 26813 | 21008 with pCAG-F
TTTGGCAGATTGTATACGACTCACTATAGGGCGAATTCGGATCCATGTCCTTTCCCAACAGCTCTCCTGC
TGCTAATACTTTTTTAGTAGATTCCTTGATCAGTGCCTGCAGGAGTGACAGTTTTTATTCCAGCAGCGCC
AGCATGTACATGCCACCACCTAGCGCAGACATGGGGACCTATGGAATGCAAACCTGTGGACTGCTCCCGT
CTCTGGCCAAAAGAGAAGTGAACCACCAAAATATGGGTATGAATGTGCATCCTTATATACCTCAAGTAGA
CAGTTGGACAGATCCGAACAGATCTTGTCGAATAGAGCAACCTGTTACACAGCAAGTCCCCACTTGCTCC
TTCACCACCAACATTAAGGAAGAATCCAATTGCTGCATGTATTCTGATAAGCGCAACAAACTCATTTCGG
CCGAGGTCCCTTCGTACCAGAGGCTGGTCCCTGAGTCTTGTCCCGTTGAGAACCCTGAGGTTCCCGTCCC
TGGATATTTTAGACTGAGTCAGACCTACGCCACCGGGAAAACCCAAGAGTACAATAATAGCCCCGAAGGC
AGCTCCACTGTCATGCTCCAGCTCAACCCTCGTGGCGCGGCCAAGCCGCAGCTCTCCGCTGCCCAGCTGC
AGATGGAAAAGAAGATGAACGAGCCCGTGAGCGGCCAGGAGCCCACCAAAGTCTCCCAGGTGGAGAGCCC
CGA
